Addgene plasmid #217373: pJBL6951
Purpose: sfGFP reporter for Bsu pbuE* 2AP riboswitch
Depositing lab: Julius Lucks. Depositing organization: Northwestern University. Publication: RNA folding kinetics control riboswitch sensitivity in vivo. Bushhouse DZ, Fu J, Lucks JB. bioRxiv 2024.03.29.587317 10.1101/2024.03.29.587317.
Backbone
  Vector backbone: p15A
Growth in bacteria
  Bacterial resistance: Chloramphenicol, 25 μg/mL
  Growth temperature: 37°C
  Growth strain: DH5alpha
  Copy number: Low Copy
Gene/Insert
  Gene/Insert name: Pca rhtB riboswitch sfGFP reporter
Terms and licenses: Academic/Nonprofit Terms; Industry Terms: Not Available to Industry
Depositor comments: Please visit https://doi.org/10.1101/2024.03.29.587317 for bioRxiv preprint.
How to cite: pJBL6951 was a gift from Julius Lucks (Addgene plasmid # 217373 ; http://n2t.net/addgene:217373 ; RRID:Addgene_217373)
