[The description below was written by a language model from this plasmid's Addgene catalogue record and pLannotate feature annotations shown in this document.]
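Description:
pJBL6951 is a small (about 3.2 kb) bacterial reporter plasmid built on a p15A backbone for measuring riboswitch activity in E. coli. It replicates from the p15A origin, which the catalogue lists as low copy and which is compatible with ColE1-type plasmids. Selection is by chloramphenicol, through a cat gene driven by its own promoter and followed by the lambda t0 terminator. The annotation also picks up short fragments of IS1, an RSF origin, and tet and lacUV5 promoters. These appear to be backbone remnants or partial matches rather than functional parts.

The payload is a single compact expression cassette. The strong constitutive synthetic promoter J23119 (the variant ending in an SpeI site) sits immediately upstream of a roughly 100-nt element matching the purine riboswitch family. This is followed by the superfolder GFP coding sequence and tandem rrnB T1 and T7Te terminators. Because the riboswitch lies in the leader of the sfGFP transcript, ligand binding to the aptamer alters RNA folding and hence downstream expression. Fluorescence therefore reports riboswitch state in living cells.

The stated purpose is an sfGFP reporter for a Bacillus subtilis pbuE-derived riboswitch variant (pbuE*) responsive to 2-aminopurine, and the purine riboswitch annotation agrees with this. The insert-name field instead reads "Pca rhtB riboswitch sfGFP reporter", which conflicts with both the purpose and the feature table and may be a catalogue entry error. The record does not define what changes the asterisk denotes. The associated work concerns how RNA folding kinetics influence riboswitch sensitivity in vivo, so the plasmid is suited to dose-response measurements of ligand-dependent gene expression.
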