Features (pLannotate 1.2.2; 13 found; start..end, strand, type, name):
     16..50      +  promoter       J23119(SpeI) promoter: bacterial promoter (Registry of Standard Biological Parts BBa J23119) modified to end with an SpeI site
     53..152     +  ncRNA          Purine: Accession: RF00167 - Purine riboswitch
    189..902     +  CDS            Superfolder GFP: Superfolder GFP is a basic (constitutively fluorescent) green fluorescent protein published in 2005, derived from Aequorea victoria. It is reported to be a very rapidly-maturing weak dimer.
    938..1009    +  terminator     rrnB T1 terminator: transcription terminator T1 from the E. coli rrnB gene
   1025..1052    +  terminator     T7Te terminator: phage T7 early transcription terminator
   1110..1207    +  promoter       cat promoter: promoter of the E. coli cat gene encoding chloramphenicol acetyltransferase
   1208..1864    +  CDS            cat: CAT_ECOLX - Experimental evidence at protein level: Swiss-Prot protein existence level 1. This enzyme is an effector of chloramphenicol resistance in bacteria. From Escherichia coli. This protein is used as a marker in many commonly used cloning vectors, such as pACYC184.
   1888..1982    +  terminator     lambda t0 terminator: transcription terminator from phage lambda
   2118..2261    +  mobile_element IS1 (fragment): prokaryotic transposable element IS1
   2380..2435    -  rep_origin     RSF ori (fragment): Plasmids containing the RSF 1030 origin of replication can be propagated in E. coli cells that contain additional plasmids with compatible origins.
   2523..3068    -  rep_origin     p15A ori: Plasmids containing the medium-copy-number p15A origin of replication can be propagated in E. coli cells that contain a second plasmid with the ColE1 origin.
   3180..3204    +  promoter       tet promoter (fragment): E. coli promoter for tetracycline efflux protein gene
   3225..3246    +  promoter       lac UV5 promoter (fragment): E. coli lac promoter with an "up" mutation
>Addgene plasmid #217373 | pJBL6951 | addgene full sequence | sequence record 431669 | Addgene NGS Result
GAATTCTAAAGATCTTTGACAGCTAGCTCAGTCCTAGGTATAATACTAGTAATTAAATAGACGTCATTAT
CACTTGTATAACCTCAATAATATGGTTTGAGGGTGTCTACCAGGAACCGTAAAATCCTGATTACAAAATT
TGTTTATGACATTTTTTGTAATCAGGATTTTTTTAGGAGGAAGGATCTATGAGCAAAGGAGAAGAACTTT
TCACTGGAGTTGTCCCAATTCTTGTTGAATTAGATGGTGATGTTAATGGGCACAAATTTTCTGTCCGTGG
AGAGGGTGAAGGTGATGCTACAAACGGAAAACTCACCCTTAAATTTATTTGCACTACTGGAAAACTACCT
GTTCCGTGGCCAACACTTGTCACTACTCTGACCTATGGTGTTCAATGCTTTTCCCGTTATCCGGATCACA
TGAAACGGCATGACTTTTTCAAGAGTGCCATGCCCGAAGGTTATGTACAGGAACGCACTATATCTTTCAA
AGATGACGGGACCTACAAGACGCGTGCTGAAGTCAAGTTTGAAGGTGATACCCTTGTTAATCGTATCGAG
TTAAAGGGTATTGATTTTAAAGAAGATGGAAACATTCTTGGACACAAACTCGAGTACAACTTTAACTCAC
ACAATGTATACATCACGGCAGACAAACAAAAGAATGGAATCAAAGCTAACTTCAAAATTCGCCACAACGT
TGAAGATGGTTCCGTTCAACTAGCAGACCATTATCAACAAAATACTCCAATTGGCGATGGCCCTGTCCTT
TTACCAGACAACCATTACCTGTCGACACAATCTGTCCTTTCGAAAGATCCCAACGAAAAGCGTGACCACA
TGGTCCTTCTTGAGTTTGTAACTGCTGCTGGGATTACACATGGCATGGATGAGCTCTACAAATAAGGATC
CAAACTCGAGTAAGGATCTCCAGGCATCAAATAAAACGAAAGGCTCAGTCGAAAGACTGGGCCTTTCGTT
TTATCTGTTGTTTGTCGGTGAACGCTCTCTACTAGAGTCACACTGGCTCACCTTCGGGTGGGCCTTTCTG
CGTTTATACCTAGGGTACGGTTTTGGGATCCTTACTCGAGTCTAGACTGCAGTTGATCGGGCACGTAAGA
GGTTCCAACTTTCACCATAATGAAATAAGATCACTACCGGGCGTATTTTTTGAGTTATCGAGATTTTAAG
GAGCTAAGGAAGCTAAAATGGAGAAAAAAATCACTGGATATACCACCGTTGATATATCCCAATGGCATCG
TAAAGAACATTTTGAGGCATTTCAGTCAGTTGCTCAATGTACCTATAACCAGACCGTTCAGCTGGATATT
ACGGCCTTTTTAAAGACCGTAAAGAAAAATAAGCACAAGTTTTATCCGGCCTTTATTCACATTCTTGCCC
GCCTGATGAATGCTCATCCGGAATTTCGTATGGCAATGAAAGACGGTGAGCTGGTGATATGGGATAGTGT
TCACCCTTGTTACACCGTTTTCCATGAGCAAACTGAAACGTTTTCATCGCTCTGGAGTGAATACCACGAC
GATTTCCGGCAGTTTCTACACATATATTCGCAAGATGTGGCGTGTTACGGTGAAAACCTGGCCTATTTCC
CTAAAGGGTTTATTGAGAATATGTTTTTCGTCTCAGCCAATCCCTGGGTGAGTTTCACCAGTTTTGATTT
AAACGTGGCCAATATGGACAACTTCTTCGCCCCAGTTTTCACCATGGGCAAATATTATACGCAAGGCGAC
AAGGTGCTGATGCCGCTGGCGATTCAGGTTCATCATGCCGTTTGTGATGGCTTCCATGTCGGCAGAATGC
TTAATGAATTACAACAGTACTGCGATGAGTGGCAGGGCGGGGCGTAATTTGATATCGAGCTCGCTTGGAC
TCCTGTTGATAGATCCAGTAATGACCTCAGAACTCCATCTGGATTTGTTCAGAACGCTCGGTTGCCGCCG
GGCGTTTTTTATTGGTGAGAATCCAAGCCTCCGATCAACGTCTCATTTTCGCCAAAAGTTGGCCCAGGGC
TTCCCGGTATCAACAGGGACACCAGGATTTATTTATTCTGCGAAGTGATCTTCCGTCACAGGTATTTATT
CGGCGCAAAGTGCGTCGGGTGATGCTGCCAACTTACTGATTTAGTGTATGATGGTGTTTTTGAGGTGCTC
CAGTGGCTTCTGTTTCTATCAGCTGTCCCTCCTGTTCAGCTACTGACGGGGTGGTGCGTAACGGCAAAAG
CACCGCCGGACATCAGCGCTAGCGGAGTGTATACTGGCTTACTATGTTGGCACTGATGAGGGTGTCAGTG
AAGTGCTTCATGTGGCAGGAGAAAAAAGGCTGCACCGGTGCGTCAGCAGAATATGTGATACAGGATATAT
TCCGCTTCCTCGCTCACTGACTCGCTACGCTCGGTCGTTCGACTGCGGCGAGCGGAAATGGCTTACGAAC
GGGGCGGAGATTTCCTGGAAGATGCCAGGAAGATACTTAACAGGGAAGTGAGAGGGCCGCGGCAAAGCCG
TTTTTCCATAGGCTCCGCCCCCCTGACAAGCATCACGAAATCTGACGCTCAAATCAGTGGTGGCGAAACC
CGACAGGACTATAAAGATACCAGGCGTTTCCCCCTGGCGGCTCCCTCGTGCGCTCTCCTGTTCCTGCCTT
TCGGTTTACCGGTGTCATTCCGCTGTTATGGCCGCGTTTGTCTCATTCCACGCCTGACACTCAGTTCCGG
GTAGGCAGTTCGCTCCAAGCTGGACTGTATGCACGAACCCCCCGTTCAGTCCGACCGCTGCGCCTTATCC
GGTAACTATCGTCTTGAGTCCAACCCGGAAAGACATGCAAAAGCACCACTGGCAGCAGCCACTGGTAATT
GATTTAGAGGAGTTAGTCTTGAAGTCATGCGCCGGTTAAGGCTAAACTGAAAGGACAAGTTTTGGTGACT
GCGCTCCTCCAAGCCAGTTACCTCGGTTCAAAGAGTTGGTAGCTCAGAGAACCTTCGAAAAACCGCCCTG
CAAGGCGGTTTTTTCGTTTTCAGAGCAAGAGATTACGCGCAGACCAAAACGATCTCAAGAAGATCATCTT
ATTAATCAGATAAAATATTTCTAGATTTCAGTGCAATTTATCTCTTCAAATGTAGCACCTGAAGTCAGCC
CCATACGATATAAGTTGTAATTCTCATGTTTGACAGCTTATCATCGATAAGCTTCCGATGGCGCGCCGAG
AGGCTTTACACTTTATGCTTCCGGCT
